Addgene plasmid #197090: PB-tetO-NGN2
Purpose: PiggyBac plasmid with tet-inducible expression of transcription factors for cortical neuron differentiation
Depositing lab: Brian Wainger. Depositing organization: Massachusetts General Hospital. Publication: iPSC motor neurons, but not other derived cell types, capture gene expression changes in postmortem sporadic ALS motor neurons. Held A, Adler M, Marques C, Reyes CJ, Kavuturu AS, Quadros ARAA, Ndayambaje IS, Lara E, Ward M, Lagier-Tourenne C, Wainger BJ. Cell Rep. 2023 Aug 30;42(9):113046. doi: 10.1016/j.celrep.2023.113046. PubMed 37651231.
Backbone
  Vector backbone: PB
  Vector type: Mammalian Expression
  Selectable markers: Puromycin
Growth in bacteria
  Bacterial resistance: Ampicillin, 100 μg/mL
  Growth temperature: 37°C
  Growth strain: DH5alpha
  Copy number: Unknown
Gene/Insert
  Gene/Insert name: NGN2
  Species: H. sapiens (human)
  Insert size (bp): 818
  Entrez Gene: NEUROG2 (a.k.a. Atoh4, Math4A, NGN2, bHLHa8, ngn-2)
  Promoter: TRE3G
  Cloning method: Unknown
  Sequencing primers: 5′ NA
Terms and licenses: Academic/Nonprofit Terms; Industry Terms: Not Available to Industry
Depositor comments: Please visit https://www.biorxiv.org/content/10.1101/2022.10.25.513780v1 for bioRxiv preprint.
How to cite: PB-tetO-NGN2 was a gift from Brian Wainger (Addgene plasmid # 197090 ; http://n2t.net/addgene:197090 ; RRID:Addgene_197090)
