[The description below was written by a language model from this plasmid's Addgene catalogue record and pLannotate feature annotations shown in this document.]
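Description:
PB-tetO-NGN2 is a roughly 14 kb mammalian expression plasmid built on a piggyBac transposon backbone, designed to place a doxycycline-inducible human NEUROG2 (NGN2) cassette stably into the genome of cultured cells when supplied with piggyBac transposase. It is propagated in E. coli through a high-copy ColE1/pUC-type origin with ampicillin selection (AmpR under its own promoter), and it also carries an f1 origin. The automated annotation does not call out the piggyBac terminal repeats. Several short hits (lambda portal protein, odorant receptor, lacI/lacZα and RSF ori fragments) look like backbone remnants or spacer sequence rather than functional parts.

The payload consists of three units. The human NEUROG2 coding sequence sits downstream of the TRE3G tetracycline-responsive promoter and is terminated by an SV40 poly(A) signal. On the opposite strand, a CMV enhancer and chimeric chicken β-actin/rabbit β-globin intron (a CAG-type arrangement) drive a tetR-derived coding sequence ending in a rabbit β-globin poly(A). This is presumably the reverse Tet transactivator needed to switch on TRE3G in the presence of doxycycline, although the annotation identifies only the tetR portion. A synthetic poly(A) and a transcriptional pause site follow this unit, which may help insulate it from neighbouring cassettes. The third unit is an EF-1α promoter driving puromycin resistance followed by mTagBFP2 with a bGH poly(A), providing drug selection and a blue fluorescent marker for integrants. The way the two reading frames are linked is not annotated. This unit is flanked by loxP sites, so Cre could excise it after selection.

The record states the plasmid's purpose as inducible transcription-factor expression for cortical neuron differentiation. The associated study used iPSC-derived cell types to model ALS.
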