Features (pLannotate 1.2.2; 34 found; start..end, strand, type, name):
     32..104     -  rep_origin     RSF ori (fragment): Plasmids containing the RSF 1030 origin of replication can be propagated in E. coli cells that contain additional plasmids with compatible origins.
    369..424     -  polyA_signal   β-globin poly(A) signal: rabbit β-globin polyadenylation signal (Gil and Proudfoot, 1987)
    495..575     -  CDS            HBB (fragment): HBB_PONPY - Experimental evidence at transcript level: Swiss-Prot protein existence level 2. Involved in oxygen transport from the lung to the various peripheral tissues. From Pongo pygmaeus (Bornean orangutan).
    709..1326    -  CDS            tetR: TETR2_ECOLX - Experimental evidence at protein level: Swiss-Prot protein existence level 1. TetR is the repressor of the tetracycline resistance element; its N-terminal region forms a helix-turn-helix structure and binds DNA. Binding of tetracycline to TetR reduces the repressor affinity for the tetracycline resistance gene (tetA) promoter operator sites. From Escherichia coli.
   1385..2401    -  intron         chimeric intron: chimera between introns from chicken β-actin and rabbit β-globin
   2681..3060    -  enhancer       CMV enhancer: human cytomegalovirus immediate early enhancer
   3061..3109    +  polyA_signal   poly(A) signal: synthetic polyadenylation signal
   3123..3214    +  misc_feature   pause site: RNA polymerase II transcriptional pause signal from the human α2 globin gene
   3759..3887    -  CDS            OR51A4 (fragment): O51A4_HUMAN - Experimental evidence at transcript level: Swiss-Prot protein existence level 2. Odorant receptor. From Homo sapiens (Human).
   3913..4071    -  CDS            OR51A7 (fragment): O51A7_HUMAN - Experimental evidence at transcript level: Swiss-Prot protein existence level 2. Odorant receptor. From Homo sapiens (Human).
   4426..4459    +  protein_bind   loxP: Cre-mediated recombination occurs in the 8-bp core sequence (GCATACAT). Cre recombinase
   4459..5619    +  promoter       EF-1α promoter: strong constitutive promoter for human elongation factor EF-1α
   5633..6229    +  CDS            PuroR (fragment): puromycin N-acetyltransferase; pac from Streptomyces; confers resistance to puromycin
   6395..7105    +  CDS            mTagBFP2: mTagBFP2 is a basic (constitutively fluorescent) blue fluorescent protein published in 2011, derived from Entacmaea quadricolor. It is reported to be a very rapidly-maturing monomer with very low acid sensitivity.
   7125..7349    +  polyA_signal   bGH poly(A) signal: bovine growth hormone polyadenylation signal
   7350..7383    +  protein_bind   loxP: Cre-mediated recombination occurs in the 8-bp core sequence (GCATACAT). Cre recombinase
   7943..8410    +  CDS            B (fragment): PORTL_LAMBD - Experimental evidence at protein level: Swiss-Prot protein existence level 1. Forms the portal vertex of the capsid (PubMed:6228056, PubMed:6232391). This portal plays critical roles in head assembly, genome packaging, neck/tail attachment, and genome ejection (Probable). The portal protein multimerizes as a single ring-shaped homododecamer arranged around a central channel (PubMed:6232391). Binds to the terminase subunits to form the packaging machine (PubMed:7799432). From Escherichia phage lambda (Bacteriophage lambda).
   8446..8468    -  protein_bind   lac operator (fragment): The lac repressor binds to the lac operator to inhibit transcription in E. coli. This inhibition can be relieved by adding lactose or isopropyl-β-D-thiogalactopyranoside (IPTG). lac repressor encoded by lacI
   8472..8502    -  promoter       lac promoter: promoter for the E. coli lac operon
   8517..8538    -  protein_bind   CAP binding site: CAP binding activates transcription in the presence of cAMP. E. coli catabolite activator protein
   8551..8643    -  CDS            lacI (fragment): lac repressor; lacI; The lac repressor binds to the lac operator to inhibit transcription in E. coli. This inhibition can be relieved by adding lactose or isopropyl-β-D-thiogalactopyranoside (IPTG).
   8826..9414    -  rep_origin     ori: high-copy-number ColE1/pMB1/pBR322/pUC origin of replication
   9585..10445   -  CDS            AmpR: β-lactamase; bla; confers resistance to ampicillin, carbenicillin, and related antibiotics
  10446..10550   -  promoter       AmpR promoter: bla
  10603..11031   -  rep_origin     f1 ori (sequence partly withheld): f1 bacteriophage origin of replication; arrow indicates direction of (+) strand synthesis
  11036..11191   -  CDS            lacZα (fragment): LacZα fragment of β-galactosidase; lacZ fragment
  11193..11312   +  CDS            B (fragment): PORTL_LAMBD - Experimental evidence at protein level: Swiss-Prot protein existence level 1. Forms the portal vertex of the capsid (PubMed:6228056, PubMed:6232391). This portal plays critical roles in head assembly, genome packaging, neck/tail attachment, and genome ejection (Probable). The portal protein multimerizes as a single ring-shaped homododecamer arranged around a central channel (PubMed:6232391). Binds to the terminase subunits to form the packaging machine (PubMed:7799432). From Escherichia phage lambda (Bacteriophage lambda).
  12486..12863   +  promoter       TRE3G promoter: 3rd-generation Tet-responsive promoter that can be activated by binding of Tet-On® 3G
  12879..13694   +  CDS            NEUROG2: NGN2_HUMAN - Also known as ATOH4, BHLHA8, NGN2. Experimental evidence at protein level: Swiss-Prot protein existence level 1. Transcriptional regulator. Involved in neuronal differentiation. Activates transcription by binding to the E box (5'- CANNTG-3'). From Homo sapiens (Human).
  13731..13852   +  polyA_signal   SV40 poly(A) signal: SV40 polyadenylation signal
  13923..13945   -  protein_bind   lac operator (fragment): The lac repressor binds to the lac operator to inhibit transcription in E. coli. This inhibition can be relieved by adding lactose or isopropyl-β-D-thiogalactopyranoside (IPTG). lac repressor encoded by lacI
  13949..13979   -  promoter       lac promoter: promoter for the E. coli lac operon
  13994..14015   -  protein_bind   CAP binding site: CAP binding activates transcription in the presence of cAMP. E. coli catabolite activator protein
  14028..30      -  CDS            lacI (fragment) (across the origin): lac repressor; lacI; The lac repressor binds to the lac operator to inhibit transcription in E. coli. This inhibition can be relieved by adding lactose or isopropyl-β-D-thiogalactopyranoside (IPTG).
>Addgene plasmid #197090 | PB-tetO-NGN2 | addgene full sequence | sequence record 388954 | Addgene NGS Result
GCGGGGAGAGGCGGTTTGCGTATTGGGCGCTCTTCCGCTTCCTCGCTCACTGACTCGCTGCGCTCGGTCG
TTCGGCTGCGGCGAGCGGTATCAGCTCACTCAAAGGACGGCCGCACATGTAAGGAAAATTTTAGGGATGT
TAAAGAAAAAAATAACACAAAACAAAATATAAAAAAAATCTAACCTCAAGTCAAGGCTTTTCTATGGAAT
AAGGAATGGACAGCAGGGGGCTGTTTCATATACTGATGACCTCTTTATAGCCAACCTTTGTTCATGGCAG
CCAGCATATGGGCATATGTTGCCAAACTCTAAACCAAATACTCATTCTGATGTTTTAAATGATTTGCCCT
CCCATATGTCCTTCCGAGTGAGAGACACAAAAAATTCCAACACACTATTGCAATGAAAATAAATTTCCTT
TATTAGCCAGAAGTCAGATGCTCAAGGGGCTTCATGATGTCCCCATAATTTTTGGCAGAGGGAAAAAGAT
CTCAGTGGTATTTGTGAGCCAGGGCATTGGCCACACCAGTCACCACCTTCTGATAGGCAGCCTGCACCTG
AGGAGTGAATTCACGCGTTTTAGCCTGGCAGCATATCGAGATCGAAGTCATCGAGAGCGTCAGCAGGGAG
CATATCCAGATCAAAATCATCCAGGGCATCGGCGGGCAGCATGTCCAGGTCGAAGTCGTCCAGGGCGTCG
GTGGGTCCGCCGCTCTCGCACTTCAGCTGCTTCTCGAGGCCGCAGATGATCAGTTCCAGGCCGAACAGGA
AGGCGGGCTCGGCGCCCTGTCTGTCGAACAGCTCGATGGCCTGCTTCAGCAGGGGGGGCATGCTGTCGGT
GGTGGGTGTCTCTCTTTCCTCTTTGGCGACCTGGTGTTCCTGTTCTTCCAGCACGCAGCCCAGGGTGAAG
TGGCCCACGGCGCTCAGGGCGTACAGGGCGTTTTCCAGGCTGAAGCCCTGCTGGCACAGGAAGGCCAGCT
GGTTTTCCAGTGTCTCGTACTGCTTCTCGGTGGGTCTGGTGCCCAGGTGCACTTTGGCGCCGTCCCGGTG
GCTCAGCAGGGCGCATCTGTAGCTCTTGGCGTTGTTCCGCAGGAAGTCCTGCCAGCTCTCGCCTTCCAGA
GGGCAGCTGTGGGTGTGGTGCCGGTCCAGCATCTCGATGGGCAGGGCGTCCAGCAGGGCCCGCTTGTTCT
TCACGTGCCAGTACAGGGTGGGCTGTTCCACGCCCAGTTTCTGGGCCAGCTTCCGGGTGGTCAGGCCCTC
GATGCCCACGCCGTTCAGCAGTTCCAGGGCGCTGTTGATCACTTTGCTCTTGTCCAGCCGGCTCATGTCG
ACATTCTTTGCCAAAATGATGAGACAGCACAATAACCAGCACGTTGCCCAGGAGCTGTAGGAAAAAGAAG
AAGGCATGAACATGGTTAGCAGAGGCTCTAGAGCCGCCGGTCACACGCCAGAAGCCGAACCCCGCCCTGC
CCCGTCCCCCCCGAAGGCAGCCGTCCCCCCGCGGACAGCCCCGAGGCTGGAGAGGGAGAAGGGGACGGCG
GCGCGGCGACGCACGAAGGCCCTCCCCGCCCATTTCCTTCCTGCCGGCGCCGCACCGCTTCGCCCCGCGC
CCGCTAGAGGGGGTGCGGCGGCGCCTCCCAGATTTCGGCTCCGCACAGATTTGGGACAAAGGAAGTCCCT
GCGCCCTCTCGCACGATTACCATAAAAGGCAATGGCTGCGGCTCGCCGCGCCTCGACAGCCGCCGGCGCT
CCGGGGGCCGCCGCGCCCCTCCCCCGAGCCCTCCCCGGCCCGAGGCGGCCCCGCCCCGCCCGGCACCCCC
ACCTGCCGCCACCCCCCGCCCGGCACGGCGAGCCCCGCGCCACGCCCCGTACGGAGCCCCGCACCCGAAG
CCGGGCCGTGCTCAGCAACTCGGGGAGGGGGGTGCAGGGGGGGTTGCAGCCCGACCGACGCGCCCACACC
CCCTGCTCACCCCCCCACGCACACACCCCGCACGCAGCCTTTGTTCCCCTCGCAGCCCCCCCCGCACCGC
GGGGCACCGCCCCCGGCCGCGCTCCCCTCGCGCACACTGCGGAGCGCACAAAGCCCCGCGCCGCGCCCGC
AGCGCTCACAGCCGCCGGGCAGCGCGGAGCCGCACGCGGCGCTCCCCACGCACACACACACGCACGCACC
CCCCGAGCCGCTCCCCCCGCACAAAGGGCCCTCCCGGAGCCCCTCAAGGCTTTCACGCAGCCACAGAAAA
GAAACAAGCCGTCATTAAACCAAGCGCTAATTACAGCCCGGAGGAGAAGGGCCGTCCCGCCCGCTCACCT
GTGGGAGTAACGCGGTCAGTCAGAGCCGGGGCGGGCGGCGCGAGGCGGCGGCGGAGCGGGGCACGGGGCG
AAGGCAGCGCGCAGCGACTCCCGCCCGCCGCGCGCTTCGCTTTTTATAGGGCCGCCGCCGCCGCCGCCTC
GCCATAAAAGGAAACTTTCGGAGCGCGCCGCTCTGATTGGCTGCCGCCGCMCCYCYCCSCCYCSCCCCSC
CCCSCCCCYCSCCCCSCCCCSCCCCSCCYGGCGCGCGCCCCCCCCCCCCCCCCGCCCCCATCGCTGCACA
AAATAATTAAAAAATAAATAAATACAAAATTGGGGGTGGGGAGGGGGGGGAGATGGGGAGAGTGAAGCAG
AACGTGGGGCTCACCTCGACCATGGTAATAGCGATGACTAATACGTAGATGTACTGCCAAGTAGGAAAGT
CCCATAAGGTCATGTACTGGGCATAATGCCAGGCGGGCCATTTACCGTCATTGACGTCAATAGGGGGCGT
ACTTGGCATATGATACACTTGATGTACTGCCAAGTGGGCAGTTTACCGTAAATACTCCACCCATTGACGT
CAATGGAAAGTCCCTATTGGCGTTACTATGGGAACATACGTCATTATTGACGTCAATGGGCGGGGGTCGT
TGGGCGGTCAGCCAGGCGGGCCATTTACCGTAAGTTATGTAACGCGGAACTCCATATATGGGCTATGAAC
TAATGACCCCGTAATTGATTACTATTAATAACTAGTCAATAATCAATGTCAATAAAATATCTTTATTTTC
ATTACATCTGTGTGTTGGTTTTTTGTGTGAATCGATAGTACTAACATACGCTCTCCATCAAAACAAAACG
AAACAAAACAAACTAGCAAAATAGGCTGTCCCCAGTGCAAGTGCAGGTGCCAGAACATTTCTCTGAGCTC
ACGGGGACAGCCCCCCCCCAAAGCCCCCAGGGATGTAATTACGTCCCTCCCCCGCTAGGGGGCAGCAGCG
AGCCGCCCGGGGCTCCGCTCCGGTCCGGCGCTCCCCCCGCATCCCCGAGCCGGCAGCGTGCGGGGACAGC
CCGGGCACGGGGAAGGTGGCACGGGATCGCTTTCCTCTGAACGCTTCTCGCTGCTCTTTGAGCCTGCAGA
CACCTGGGGGGATACGGGGAAAAAGCTTTAGGCTGAAAGAGAGATTTAGAATGACAGAATCATAGAACGG
CCTGGGTTGCAAAGGAGCACAGTGCTCATCCAGATCCAACCCCCTGCTATGTGCAGGGTCATCAACCAGC
AGCCCAGGCTGCCCAGAGCCACATCCAGCCTGGCCTTGAATGCCTGCAGGGATGGGGCATCCACAGCCTC
CTTGGGCAACCTGTTCAGTGCGTCACCACCCTCTGGGGGAAAAACTGCCTCCTCATATCCAACCCAAACC
TCCCCTGTCTCAGTGTAAAGCCATTCCCCCTTGTCCTATCAAGGGGGAGTTTGCTGTGACATTGTTGGTC
TGGGGTGACACATGTTTGCCAATTCAGTGCATCACGGAGAGGCAGATCTTGGGGATAAGGAAGTGCAGGA
CAGCATGGACGTGGGACATGCAGGTGTTGAGGGCTCTGGGACACTCTCCAAGTCACAGCGTTCAGAACAG
CCTTAAGGATAAGAAGATAGGATAGAAGGACAAAGAGCAAGTTAAAACCCAGCATGGAGAGGAGCACAAA
AAGGCCACAGACACTGCTGGTCCCTGTGTCTGAGCCTGCATGTTTGATGGTGTCTGGATGCAAGCAGAAG
GGGTGGAAGAGCTTGCCTGGAGAGATACAGCTGGGTCAGTAGGACTGGGACAGGCAGCTGGAGAATTGCC
ATGTAGATGTTCATACAATCGTCAAATCATGAAGGCTGGAAAAGCCCTCCAAGATCCCCAAGACCAACCC
CAACCCACCCACCGTGCCCACTGGCCATGTCCCTCAGTGCCACATCCCCACAGTTCTTCATCACCTCCAG
GGACGGTGACCCCCCCACCTCCGTGGGCAGCTGTGCCACTGCAGCACCGCTCTTTGGAGAAGGTAAATCT
TGCTAAATCCAGCCCGACCCTCCCCTGGCACAACGTAAGGCCATTATCTCTCATCCAACTCCAGGACGGA
GTCAGTGAGAATATTATAACTTCGTATAGCATACATTATACGAAGTTATGGGCAGAGCGCACATCGCCCA
CAGTCCCCGAGAAGTTGGGGGGAGGGGTCGGCAATTGAACCGGTGCCTAGAGAAGGTGGCGCGGGGTAAA
CTGGGAAAGTGATGTCGTGTACTGGCTCCGCCTTTTTCCCGAGGGTGGGGGAGAACCGTATATAAGTGCA
GTAGTCGCCGTGAACGTTCTTTTTCGCAACGGGTTTGCCGCCAGAACACAGGTAAGTGCCGTGTGTGGTT
CCCGCGGGCCTGGCCTCTTTACGGGTTATGGCCCTTGCGTGCCTTGAATTACTTCCACCTGGCTGCAGTA
CGTGATTCTTGATCCCGAGCTTCGGGTTGGAAGTGGGTGGGAGAGTTCGAGGCCTTGCGCTTAAGGAGCC
CCTTCGCCTCGTGCTTGAGTTGAGGCCTGGCCTGGGCGCTGGGGCCGCCGCGTGCGAATCTGGTGGCACC
TTCGCGCCTGTCTCGCTGCTTTCGATAAGTCTCTAGCCATTTAAAATTTTTGATGACCTGCTGCGACGCT
TTTTTTCTGGCAAGATAGTCTTGTAAATGCGGGCCAAGATCTGCACACTGGTATTTCGGTTTTTGGGGCC
GCGGGCGGCGACGGGGCCCGTGCGTCCCAGCGCACATGTTCGGCGAGGCGGGGCCTGCGAGCGCGGCCAC
CGAGAATCGGACGGGGGTAGTCTCAAGCTGGCCGGCCTGCTCTGGTGCCTGGCCTCGCGCCGCCGTGTAT
CGCCCCGCCCTGGGCGGCAAGGCTGGCCCGGTCGGCACCAGTTGCGTGAGCGGAAAGATGGCCGCTTCCC
GGCCCTGCTGCAGGGAGCTCAAAATGGAGGACGCGGCGCTCGGGAGAGCGGGCGGGTGAGTCACCCACAC
AAAGGAAAAGGGCCTTTCCGTCCTCAGCCGTCGCTTCATGTGACTCCACGGAGTACCGGGCGCCGTCCAG
GCACCTCGATTAGTTCTCGCGCTTTTGGAGTACGTCGTCTTTAGGTTGGGGGGAGGGGTTTTATGCGATG
GAGTTTCCCCACACTGAGTGGGTGGAGACTGAAGTTAGGCCAGCTTGGCACTTGATGTAATTCTCCTTGG
AATTTGCCCTTTTTGAGTTTGGATCTTGGTTCATTCTCAAGCCTCAGACAGTGGTTCAAAGTTTTTTTCT
TCCATTTCAGGTGTCGTGATTTAAATCCCACCATGACCGAGTACAAGCCCACGGTGCGCCTCGCCACCCG
CGACGACGTCCCCAGGGCCGTACGCACCCTCGCCGCCGCGTTCGCCGACTACCCCGCCACGCGCCACACC
GTCGATCCGGACCGCCACATCGAGCGGGTCACCGAGCTGCAAGAACTCTTCCTCACGCGCGTCGGGCTCG
ACATCGGCAAGGTGTGGGTCGCGGACGACGGCGCCGCCGTGGCGGTCTGGACCACGCCGGAGAGCGTCGA
AGCGGGGGCGGTGTTCGCCGAGATCGGCCCGCGCATGGCCGAGTTGAGCGGTTCCCGGCTGGCCGCGCAG
CAACAGATGGAAGGCCTCCTGGCGCCGCACCGGCCCAAGGAGCCCGCGTGGTTCCTGGCCACCGTCGGAG
TCTCGCCCGACCACCAGGGCAAGGGTCTGGGCAGCGCCGTCGTGCTCCCCGGAGTGGAGGCGGCCGAGCG
CGCCGGGGTGCCCGCCTTCCTGGAGACCTCCGCGCCCCGCAACCTCCCCTTCTACGAGCGGCTCGGCTTC
ACCGTCACCGCCGACGTCGAGGTGCCCGAAGGACCGCGCACCTGGTGCATGACCCGCAAGCCCGGTGCCG
GATCGGGAGAGGGCAGAGGAAGTCTGCTAACATGCGGTGACGTCGAGGAGAATCCTGGCCCACCGGTCCC
TGCCGCTAAACGGGTCAAACTCGACGGCGGTTCTGGAGGTCCTGCTGCAAAGCGCGTTAAGTTGGATGGA
GGGTCAGGGGGAGCCACCGCCACCATGGTGTCTAAGGGCGAAGAGCTGATTAAGGAGAACATGCACATGA
AGCTGTACATGGAGGGCACCGTGGACAACCATCACTTCAAGTGCACATCCGAGGGCGAAGGCAAGCCCTA
CGAGGGCACCCAGACCATGAGAATCAAGGTGGTCGAGGGCGGCCCTCTCCCCTTCGCCTTCGACATCCTG
GCTACTAGCTTCCTCTACGGCAGCAAGACCTTCATCAACCACACCCAGGGCATCCCCGACTTCTTCAAGC
AGTCCTTCCCTGAGGGCTTCACATGGGAGAGAGTCACCACATACGAAGACGGGGGCGTGCTGACCGCTAC
CCAGGACACCAGCCTCCAGGACGGCTGCCTCATCTACAACGTCAAGATCAGAGGGGTGAACTTCACATCC
AACGGCCCTGTGATGCAGAAGAAAACACTCGGCTGGGAGGCCTTCACCGAGACGCTGTACCCCGCTGACG
GCGGCCTGGAAGGCAGAAACGACATGGCCCTGAAGCTCGTGGGCGGGAGCCATCTGATCGCAAACGCCAA
GACCACATATAGATCCAAGAAACCCGCTAAGAACCTCAAGATGCCTGGCGTCTACTATGTGGACTACAGA
CTGGAAAGAATCAAGGAGGCCAACAACGAGACCTACGTCGAGCAGCACGAGGTGGCAGTGGCCAGATACT
GCGACCTCCCTAGCAAACTGGGGCACAAGCTTAATTAGGCGGCCGCTAAGAATTCTGTGCCTTCTAGTTG
CCAGCCATCTGTTGTTTGCCCCTCCCCCGTGCCTTCCTTGACCCTGGAAGGTGCCACTCCCACTGTCCTT
TCCTAATAAAATGAGGAAATTGCATCGCATTGTCTGAGTAGGTGTCATTCTATTCTGGGGGGTGGGGTGG
GGCAGGACAGCAAGGGGGAGGATTGGGAAGACAATAGCAGGCATGCTGGGGATGCGGTGGGCTCTATGGA
TAACTTCGTATAGCATACATTATACGAAGTTATTTGGTATGGCTTTTTCCCCGTATCCCCCCAGGTGTCT
GCAGGCTCAAAGAGCAGCGAGAAGCGTTCAGAGGAAAGCGATCCCGTGCCACCTTCCCCGTGCCCGGGCT
GTCCCCGCACGCTGCCGGCTCGGGGATGCGGGGGGAGCGCCGGACCGGAGCGGAGCCCCGGGCGGCTCGC
TGCTGCCCCCTAGCGGGGGAGGGACGTAATTACATCCCTGGGGGCTTTGGGGGGGGGCTGTCCCTGATTC
TATAACAAGAAAATATATATATAATAAGTTATCACGTAAGTAGAACATGAAATAACAATATAATTATCGT
ATGAGTTAAATCTTAAAAGTCACGTAAAAGATAATCATGCGTCATTTTGACTCACGCGGTCGTTATAGTT
CAAAATCAGTGACACTTACCGCATTGACAAGCACGCCTCACGGGAGCTCCAAGCGGCGACTGAGATGTCC
TAAATGCACAGCGACGGATTCGCGCTATTTAGAAAGAGAGAGCAATATTTCAAGAATGCATGCGTCAATT
TTACGCAGACTATCTTTCTAGGGTTAATCTAGCTGCATCAGGATCATATCGTCGGGTCTTTTTTCCGGCT
CAGTCATCGCCCAAGCTGGCGCTATCTGGGCATCGGGGAGGAAGAAGCCCGTGCCTTTTCCCGCGAGGTT
GAAGCGGCATGGAAAGAGTTTGCCGAGGATGACTGCTGCTGCATTGACGTTGAGCGAAAACGCACGTTTA
CCATGATGATTCGGGAAGGTGTGGCCATGCACGCCTTTAACGGTGAACTGTTCGTTCAGGCCACCTGGGA
TACCAGTTCGTCGCGGCTTTTCCGGACACAGTTCCGGATGGTCAGCCCGAAGCGCATCAGCAACCCGAAC
AATACCGGCGACAGCCGGAACTGCCGTGCCGGTGTGCAGATTAATGACAGCGGTGCGGCGCTGGGATATT
ACGTCAGCGAGGACGGGTATCCTGGCTGGATGCCGCAGAAATGGACATGGATACCCCGTGAGTTACCCGG
CGGGCGCGCTTGGCGTAATCATGGTCATAGCTGTTTCCTGTGTGAAATTGTTATCCGCTCACAATTCCAC
ACAACATACGAGCCGGAAGCATAAAGTGTAAAGCCTGGGGTGCCTAATGAGTGAGCTAACTCACATTAAT
TGCGTTGCGCTCACTGCCCGCTTTCCAGTCGGGAAACCTGTCGTGCCAGCTGCATTAATGAATCGGCCAA
CGCGCGGGGAGAGGCGGTTTGCGTATTGGGCGCTCTTCCGCTTCCTCGCTCACTGACTCGCTGCGCTCGG
TCGTTCGGCTGCGGCGAGCGGTATCAGCTCACTCAAAGGCGGTAATACGGTTATCCACAGAATCAGGGGA
TAACGCAGGAAAGAACATGTGAGCAAAAGGCCAGCAAAAGGCCAGGAACCGTAAAAAGGCCGCGTTGCTG
GCGTTTTTCCATAGGCTCCGCCCCCCTGACGAGCATCACAAAAATCGACGCTCAAGTCAGAGGTGGCGAA
ACCCGACAGGACTATAAAGATACCAGGCGTTTCCCCCTGGAAGCTCCCTCGTGCGCTCTCCTGTTCCGAC
CCTGCCGCTTACCGGATACCTGTCCGCCTTTCTCCCTTCGGGAAGCGTGGCGCTTTCTCATAGCTCACGC
TGTAGGTATCTCAGTTCGGTGTAGGTCGTTCGCTCCAAGCTGGGCTGTGTGCACGAACCCCCCGTTCAGC
CCGACCGCTGCGCCTTATCCGGTAACTATCGTCTTGAGTCCAACCCGGTAAGACACGACTTATCGCCACT
GGCAGCAGCCACTGGTAACAGGATTAGCAGAGCGAGGTATGTAGGCGGTGCTACAGAGTTCTTGAAGTGG
TGGCCTAACTACGGCTACACTAGAAGGACAGTATTTGGTATCTGCGCTCTGCTGAAGCCAGTTACCTTCG
GAAAAAGAGTTGGTAGCTCTTGATCCGGCAAACAAACCACCGCTGGTAGCGGTGGTTTTTTTGTTTGCAA
GCAGCAGATTACGCGCAGAAAAAAAGGATCTCAAGAAGATCCTTTGATCTTTTCTACGGGGTCTGACGCT
CAGTGGAACGAAAACTCACGTTAAGGGATTTTGGTCATGAGATTATCAAAAAGGATCTTCACCTAGATCC
TTTTAAATTAAAAATGAAGTTTTAAATCAATCTAAAGTATATATGAGTAAACTTGGTCTGACAGTTACCA
ATGCTTAATCAGTGAGGCACCTATCTCAGCGATCTGTCTATTTCGTTCATCCATAGTTGCCTGACTCCCC
GTCGTGTAGATAACTACGATACGGGAGGGCTTACCATCTGGCCCCAGTGCTGCAATGATACCGCGAGACC
CACGCTCACCGGCTCCAGATTTATCAGCAATAAACCAGCCAGCCGGAAGGGCCGAGCGCAGAAGTGGTCC
TGCAACTTTATCCGCCTCCATCCAGTCTATTAATTGTTGCCGGGAAGCTAGAGTAAGTAGTTCGCCAGTT
AATAGTTTGCGCAACGTTGTTGCCATTGCTACAGGCATCGTGGTGTCACGCTCGTCGTTTGGTATGGCTT
CATTCAGCTCCGGTTCCCAACGATCAAGGCGAGTTACATGATCCCCCATGTTGTGCAAAAAAGCGGTTAG
CTCCTTCGGTCCTCCGATCGTTGTCAGAAGTAAGTTGGCCGCAGTGTTATCACTCATGGTTATGGCAGCA
CTGCATAATTCTCTTACTGTCATGCCATCCGTAAGATGCTTTTCTGTGACTGGTGAGTACTCAACCAAGT
CATTCTGAGAATAGTGTATGCGGCGACCGAGTTGCTCTTGCCCGGCGTCAATACGGGATAATACCGCGCC
ACATAGCAGAACTTTAAAAGTGCTCATCATTGGAAAACGTTCTTCGGGGCGAAAACTCTCAAGGATCTTA
CCGCTGTTGAGATCCAGTTCGATGTAACCCACTCGTGCACCCAACTGATCTTCAGCATCTTTTACTTTCA
CCAGCGTTTCTGGGTGAGCAAAAACAGGAAGGCAAAATGCCGCAAAAAAGGGAATAAGGGCGACACGGAA
ATGTTGAATACTCATACTCTTCCTTTTTCAATATTATTGAAGCATTTATCAGGGTTATTGTCTCATGAGC
GGATACATATTTGAATGTATTTAGAAAAATAAACAAATAGGGGTTCCGCGCACATTTCCCCGAAAAGTGC
CACCTAAATTGTAAGCGTTAATATTTTGTTAAAATTCGCGTTAAATTTTTGTTAAATCAGCTCATTTTTT
AACCAATAGGCCGAAATCGGCAAAATCCCTTATAAATCAAAAGAATAGACCGAGATAGGGT
[37 nt withheld, positions 10702-10738]
AAAGAACGTGGACTCCAACGTCAAAGG
[49 nt withheld, positions 10766-10814]
T
[91 nt withheld, positions 10816-10906]
G
[124 nt withheld, positions 10908-11031]
CCCATTCGCCATTCAGGCTGCGCAACTGTTGGGAAGGGCGATCGGTGCGGGCCTCTTCGCTATTACGCCA
GCTGGCGAAAGGGGGATGTGCTGCAAGGCGATTAAGTTGGGTAACGCCAGGGTTTTCCCAGTCACGACGT
TGTAAAACGACGGCCAGTGAGCGCGCCTCGTTCATTCACGTTTTTGAACCCGTGGAGGACGGGCAGACTC
GCGGTGCAAATGTGTTTTACAGCGTGATGGAGCAGATGAAGATGCTCGACACGCTGCAGAACACGCAGCT
AGATTAACCCTAGAAAGATAATCATATTGTGACGTACGTTAAAGATAATCATGTGTAAAATTGACGCATG
TGTTTTATCGGTCTGTATATCGAGGTTTATTTATTAATTTGAATAGATATTAAGTTTTATTATATTTACA
CTTACATACTAATAATAAATTCAACAAACAATTTATTTATGTTTATTTATTTATTAAAAAAAACAAAAAC
TCAAAATTTCTTCTATAAAGTAACAAAACTTTTATGAGGGACAGCCCCCCCCCAAAGCCCCCAGGGATGT
AATTACGTCCCTCCCCCGCTAGGGGGCAGCAGCGAGCCGCCCGGGGCTCCGCTCCGGTCCGGCGCTCCCC
CCGCATCCCCGAGCCGGCAGCGTGCGGGGACAGCCCGGGCACGGGGAAGGTGGCACGGGATCGCTTTCCT
CTGAACGCTTCTCGCTGCTCTTTGAGCCTGCAGACACCTGGGGGGATACGGGGAAAAGGCCTCCACGGCC
TTAATTAAGGGAGGTGGTCCCTGCAGTTACGCCAATGATAACCCCCGCCAGAAAAATCTTAGTAGCCTTC
CCTTTTTGTTTTCCGTGCCCCAACTCGGCGGATTGACTCGGCCCCTTCCGGAAACACCCGAATCAACTTC
TAGTCAAATTATTGTTCACGCCGCAATGACCCACCCCTGGCCCGCGTCTGTGGAACTGACCCCTGGTGTA
CAGGAGAGTTCGCTGCTGAAAGTGGTCCCAAAGGGGTACTAGTTTTTAAGCTCCCAACTCCCCCTCCCCC
AGCGTCTGGAGGATTCCACACCCTCGCACCGCAGGGGCGAGGAAGTGGGCGGAGTCCGGTTTTGGCGCCA
GCCGCTGAGGCTGCCAAGCAGAAAAGCCACCGCTGAGGAGACTCCGGTCACTGTCCTCGCCCCGCCTCCC
CCTTCCCTCCCCTTGGGGACCACCGGGCGCCACGCCGCGAACGGTAAGTGCCGCGGTCGTCGGCGCCTCC
GCCCTCCCCCTAGGGCCCCAATTCCCAGCGGGCGCGGCGCGCGGCCCCTCCCCCCGCCGGGCGCGCGCCC
GCTGCCCCGCCCTTCGTGGCCGCCCGGCGTGGGCGGTGCCACCCCTCCCCCCGGCGGCCCCGCGCGCAGC
TCCCGGCTCCCTCCCCCTTCGGATGTGGCTTGAGCTGTAGGCGCGGAGGGTACCAGTTTACTCCCTATCA
GTGATAGAGAACGTATGAAGAGTTTACTCCCTATCAGTGATAGAGAACGTATGCAGACTTTACTCCCTAT
CAGTGATAGAGAACGTATAAGGAGTTTACTCCCTATCAGTGATAGAGAACGTATGACCAGTTTACTCCCT
ATCAGTGATAGAGAACGTATCTACAGTTTACTCCCTATCAGTGATAGAGAACGTATATCCAGTTTACTCC
CTATCAGTGATAGAGAACGTATAAGCTTTAGGCGTGTACGGTGGGCGCCTATAAAAGCAGAGCTCGTTTA
GTGAACCGTCAGATCGCCTGGAGCAATTCCACAACACTTTTGTCTTATACCAACTTTCCGTACCACTTCC
TACCCTCGTAAAGGATCCGCCGCCACCATGTTCGTTAAGTCCGAGACACTCGAGTTGAAGGAGGAAGAAG
ATGTACTGGTTTTGCTCGGTAGCGCGAGTCCGGCTTTGGCAGCCCTCACCCCCCTGTCAAGCTCTGCAGA
CGAGGAAGAAGAGGAAGAACCGGGCGCTTCAGGGGGTGCAAGAAGACAACGCGGGGCTGAAGCTGGTCAA
GGTGCCAGAGGGGGAGTCGCCGCGGGAGCCGAGGGATGCCGCCCTGCTAGGCTTTTGGGCCTTGTACACG
ATTGTAAGAGAAGACCAAGCAGAGCGCGCGCCGTATCCCGGGGCGCAAAAACAGCGGAGACGGTCCAACG
AATCAAGAAGACCCGCCGCTTGAAAGCGAATAACCGCGAGAGAAACAGGATGCATAACTTGAACGCGGCC
CTTGACGCTCTTCGAGAAGTTCTCCCTACCTTCCCGGAAGACGCGAAGCTGACCAAGATAGAGACACTCA
GGTTTGCCCATAACTATATCTGGGCGCTCACGGAGACGCTCCGCCTTGCGGACCATTGTGGGGGAGGCGG
CGGTGGATTGCCCGGGGCACTGTTTTCTGAAGCCGTCTTGCTCTCCCCTGGCGGGGCCTCAGCGGCGCTG
AGCTCCTCCGGGGATTCTCCTTCACCCGCTAGCACTTGGTCCTGCACTAACTCCCCGGCGCCGTCCTCTA
GCGTCAGCTCCAATAGTACCTCTCCTTACTCCTGCACTCTCAGCCCAGCTTCCCCTGCCGGTTCTGATAT
GGATTATTGGCAACCACCGCCCCCCGATAAACACAGATACGCTCCTCATCTTCCCATAGCACGCGACTGC
ATTTTGTGAGTTTAAACTCGCGAATCGATCGCCCACCCCAACTTGTTTATTGCAGCTTATAATGGTTACA
AATAAAGCAATAGCATCACAAATTTCACAAATAAAGCATTTTTTTCACTGCATTCTAGTTGTGGTTTGTC
CAAACTCATCAATGTATCTTATCATGTCTGTATACCGTCGACCTCTAGCTAGAGCTTGGCGTAATCATGG
TCATAGCTGTTTCCTGTGTGAAATTGTTATCCGCTCACAATTCCACACAACATACGAGCCGGAAGCATAA
AGTGTAAAGCCTGGGGTGCCTAATGAGTGAGCTAACTCACATTAATTGCGTTGCGCTCACTGCCCGCTTT
CCAGTCGGGAAACCTGTCGTGCCAGCTGCATTAATGAATCGGCCAACGC
